>Addgene plasmid #128652 | pLVX-EGFP-IRES-puro | addgene full sequence | sequence record 320737 | Addgene NGS Result
TGGAAGGGCTAATTCACTCCCAAAGAAGACAAGATATCCTTGATCTGTGGATCTACCACACACAAGGCTA
CTTCCCTGATTAGCAGAACTACACACCAGGGCCAGGGGTCAGATATCCACTGACCTTTGGATGGTGCTAC
AAGCTAGTACCAGTTGAGCCAGATAAGGTAGAAGAGGCCAATAAAGGAGAGAACACCAGCTTGTTACACC
CTGTGAGCCTGCATGGGATGGATGACCCGGAGAGAGAAGTGTTAGAGTGGAGGTTTGACAGCCGCCTAGC
ATTTCATCACGTGGCCCGAGAGCTGCATCCGGAGTACTTCAAGAACTGCTGATATCGAGCTTGCTACAAG
GGACTTTCCGCTGGGGACTTTCCAGGGAGGCGTGGCCTGGGCGGGACTGGGGAGTGGCGAGCCCTCAGAT
CCTGCATATAAGCAGCTGCTTTTTGCCTGTACTGGGTCTCTCTGGTTAGACCAGATCTGAGCCTGGGAGC
TCTCTGGCTAACTAGGGAACCCACTGCTTAAGCCTCAATAAAGCTTGCCTTGAGTGCTTCAAGTAGTGTG
TGCCCGTCTGTTGTGTGACTCTGGTAACTAGAGATCCCTCAGACCCTTTTAGTCAGTGTGGAAAATCTCT
AGCAGTGGCGCCCGAACAGGGACTTGAAAGCGAAAGGGAAACCAGAGGAGCTCTCTCGACGCAGGACTCG
GCTTGCTGAAGCGCGCACGGCAAGAGGCGAGGGGCGGCGACTGGTGAGTACGCCAAAAATTTTGACTAGC
GGAGGCTAGAAGGAGAGAGATGGGTGCGAGAGCGTCAGTATTAAGCGGGGGAGAATTAGATCGCGATGGG
AAAAAATTCGGTTAAGGCCAGGGGGAAAGAAAAAATATAAATTAAAACATATAGTATGGGCAAGCAGGGA
GCTAGAACGATTCGCAGTTAATCCTGGCCTGTTAGAAACATCAGAAGGCTGTAGACAAATACTGGGACAG
CTACAACCATCCCTTCAGACAGGATCAGAAGAACTTAGATCATTATATAATACAGTAGCAACCCTCTATT
GTGTGCATCAAAGGATAGAGATAAAAGACACCAAGGAAGCTTTAGACAAGATAGAGGAAGAGCAAAACAA
AAGTAAGACCACCGCACAGCAAGCGGCCGGCCGCTGATCTTCAGACCTGGAGGAGGAGATATGAGGGACA
ATTGGAGAAGTGAATTATATAAATATAAAGTAGTAAAAATTGAACCATTAGGAGTAGCACCCACCAAGGC
AAAGAGAAGAGTGGTGCAGAGAGAAAAAAGAGCAGTGGGAATAGGAGCTTTGTTCCTTGGGTTCTTGGGA
GCAGCAGGAAGCACTATGGGCGCAGCGTCAATGACGCTGACGGTACAGGCCAGACAATTATTGTCTGGTA
TAGTGCAGCAGCAGAACAATTTGCTGAGGGCTATTGAGGCGCAACAGCATCTGTTGCAACTCACAGTCTG
GGGCATCAAGCAGCTCCAGGCAAGAATCCTGGCTGTGGAAAGATACCTAAAGGATCAACAGCTCCTGGGG
ATTTGGGGTTGCTCTGGAAAACTCATTTGCACCACTGCTGTGCCTTGGAATGCTAGTTGGAGTAATAAAT
CTCTGGAACAGATTTGGAATCACACGACCTGGATGGAGTGGGACAGAGAAATTAACAATTACACAAGCTT
AATACACTCCTTAATTGAAGAATCGCAAAACCAGCAAGAAAAGAATGAACAAGAATTATTGGAATTAGAT
AAATGGGCAAGTTTGTGGAATTGGTTTAACATAACAAATTGGCTGTGGTATATAAAATTATTCATAATGA
TAGTAGGAGGCTTGGTAGGTTTAAGAATAGTTTTTGCTGTACTTTCTATAGTGAATAGAGTTAGGCAGGG
ATATTCACCATTATCGTTTCAGACCCACCTCCCAACCCCGAGGGGACCCGACAGGCCCGAAGGAATAGAA
GAAGAAGGTGGAGAGAGAGACAGAGACAGATCCATTCGATTAGTGAACGGATCTCGACGGTATCGCCTTT
AAAAGAAAAGGGGGGATTGGGGGGTACAGTGCAGGGGAAAGAATAGTAGACATAATAGCAACAGACATAC
AAACTAAAGAATTACAAAAACAAATTACAAAAATTCAAAATTTTCGGGTTTATTACAGGGACAGCAGAGA
TCCAGTTTATCGATAAGCTTGGGAGTTCCGCGTTACATAACTTACGGTAAATGGCCCGCCTGGCTGACCG
CCCAACGACCCCCGCCCATTGACGTCAATAATGACGTATGTTCCCATAGTAACGCCAATAGGGACTTTCC
ATTGACGTCAATGGGTGGAGTATTTACGGTAAACTGCCCACTTGGCAGTACATCAAGTGTATCATATGCC
AAGTACGCCCCCTATTGACGTCAATGACGGTAAATGGCCCGCCTGGCATTATGCCCAGTACATGACCTTA
TGGGACTTTCCTACTTGGCAGTACATCTACGTATTAGTCATCGCTATTACCATGGTGATGCGGTTTTGGC
AGTACATCAATGGGCGTGGATAGCGGTTTGACTCACGGGGATTTCCAAGTCTCCACCCCATTGACGTCAA
TGGGAGTTTGTTTTGGCACCAAAATCAACGGGACTTTCCAAAATGTCGTAACAACTCCGCCCCATTGACG
CAAATGGGCGGTAGGCGTGTACGGTGGGAGGTCTATATAAGCAGAGCTCGTTTAGTGAACCGTCAGATCG
CCTGGAGACGCCATCCACGCTGTTTTGACCTCCATAGAAGACACCGACTCTACTAGAGGATCTATTTCCG
GTGAATTCCTCGAGACTAGATCAACAAGTTTGTACAAAAAAGCAGGCTCCGCGGCCGCCCCCTTCACCAT
GGTGAGCAAGGGCGAGGAGCTGTTCACCGGGGTGGTGCCCATCCTGGTCGAGCTGGACGGCGACGTAAAC
GGCCACAAGTTCAGCGTGTCCGGCGAGGGCGAGGGCGATGCCACCTACGGCAAGCTGACCCTGAAGTTCA
TCTGCACCACCGGCAAGCTGCCCGTGCCCTGGCCCACCCTCGTGACCACCCTGACCTACGGCGTGCAGTG
CTTCAGCCGCTACCCCGACCACATGAAGCAGCACGACTTCTTCAAGTCCGCCATGCCCGAAGGCTACGTC
CAGGAGCGCACCATCTTCTTCAAGGACGACGGCAACTACAAGACCCGCGCCGAGGTGAAGTTCGAGGGCG
ACACCCTGGTGAACCGCATCGAGCTGAAGGGCATCGACTTCAAGGAGGACGGCAACATCCTGGGGCACAA
GCTGGAGTACAACTACAACAGCCACAACGTCTATATCATGGCCGACAAGCAGAAGAACGGCATCAAGGTG
AACTTCAAGATCCGCCACAACATCGAGGACGGCAGCGTGCAGCTCGCCGACCACTACCAGCAGAACACCC
CCATCGGCGACGGCCCCGTGCTGCTGCCCGACAACCACTACCTGAGCACCCAGTCCGCCCTGAGCAAAGA
CCCCAACGAGAAGCGCGATCACATGGTCCTGCTGGAGTTCGTGACCGCCGCCGGGATCACTCTCGGCATG
GACGAGCTGTACAAGTAAAAGGGTGGGCGCGCCGACCCAGCTTTCTTGTACAAAGTGGTTGATCTAGTTC
TAGAGCGGCCGCGGATCCCGCCCCTCTCCCTCCCCCCCCCCTAACGTTACTGGCCGAAGCCGCTTGGAAT
AAGGCCGGTGTGCGTTTGTCTATATGTTATTTTCCACCATATTGCCGTCTTTTGGCAATGTGAGGGCCCG
GAAACCTGGCCCTGTCTTCTTGACGAGCATTCCTAGGGGTCTTTCCCCTCTCGCCAAAGGAATGCAAGGT
CTGTTGAATGTCGTGAAGGAAGCAGTTCCTCTGGAAGCTTCTTGAAGACAAACAACGTCTGTAGCGACCC
TTTGCAGGCAGCGGAACCCCCCACCTGGCGACAGGTGCCTCTGCGGCCAAAAGCCACGTGTATAAGATAC
ACCTGCAAAGGCGGCACAACCCCAGTGCCACGTTGTGAGTTGGATAGTTGTGGAAAGAGTCAAATGGCTC
TCCTCAAGCGTATTCAACAAGGGGCTGAAGGATGCCCAGAAGGTACCCCATTGTATGGGATCTGATCTGG
GGCCTCGGTGCACATGCTTTACATGTGTTTAGTCGAGGTTAAAAAAACGTCTAGGCCCCCCGAACCACGG
GGACGTGGTTTTCCTTTGAAAAACACGATGATAAGCTTGCCACAACCCACAAGGAGACGACCTTCCATGA
CCGAGTACAAGCCCACGGTGCGCCTCGCCACCCGCGACGACGTCCCCCGGGCCGTACGCACCCTCGCCGC
CGCGTTCGCCGACTACCCCGCCACGCGCCACACCGTCGACCCGGACCGCCACATCGAGCGGGTCACCGAG
CTGCAAGAACTCTTCCTCACGCGCGTCGGGCTCGACATCGGCAAGGTGTGGGTCGCGGACGACGGCGCCG
CGGTGGCGGTCTGGACCACGCCGGAGAGCGTCGAAGCGGGGGCGGTGTTCGCCGAGATCGGCCCGCGCAT
GGCCGAGTTGAGCGGTTCCCGGCTGGCCGCGCAGCAACAGATGGAAGGCCTCCTGGCGCCGCACCGGCCC
AAGGAGCCCGCGTGGTTCCTGGCCACCGTCGGCGTCTCGCCCGACCACCAGGGCAAGGGTCTGGGCAGCG
CCGTCGTGCTCCCCGGAGTGGAGGCGGCCGAGCGCGCCGGGGTGCCCGCCTTCCTGGAGACCTCCGCGCC
CCGCAACCTCCCCTTCTACGAGCGGCTCGGCTTCACCGTCACCGCCGACGTCGAGGTGCCCGAAGGACCG
CGCACCTGGTGCATGACCCGCAAGCCCGGTGCCTAGACGCGTCTGGAACAATCAACCTCTGGATTACAAA
ATTTGTGAAAGATTGACTGGTATTCTTAACTATGTTGCTCCTTTTACGCTATGTGGATACGCTGCTTTAA
TGCCTTTGTATCATGCTATTGCTTCCCGTATGGCTTTCATTTTCTCCTCCTTGTATAAATCCTGGTTGCT
GTCTCTTTATGAGGAGTTGTGGCCCGTTGTCAGGCAACGTGGCGTGGTGTGCACTGTGTTTGCTGACGCA
ACCCCCACTGGTTGGGGCATTGCCACCACCTGTCAGCTCCTTTCCGGGACTTTCGCTTTCCCCCTCCCTA
TTGCCACGGCGGAACTCATCGCCGCCTGCCTTGCCCGCTGCTGGACAGGGGCTCGGCTGTTGGGCACTGA
CAATTCCGTGGTGTTGTCGGGGAAGCTGACGTCCTTTCCATGGCTGCTCGCCTGTGTTGCCACCTGGATT
CTGCGCGGGACGTCCTTCTGCTACGTCCCTTCGGCCCTCAATCCAGCGGACCTTCCTTCCCGCGGCCTGC
TGCCGGCTCTGCGGCCTCTTCCGCGTCTTCGCCTTCGCCCTCAGACGAGTCGGATCTCCCTTTGGGCCGC
CTCCCCGCCTGGAATTAATTCTGCAGTCGAGACCTAGAAAAACATGGAGCAATCACAAGTAGCAATACAG
CAGCTACCAATGCTGATTGTGCCTGGCTAGAAGCACAAGAGGAGGAGGAGGTGAGTTTTCCAGTCACACC
TCAGGTACCTTTAAGACCAATGACTTACAAGGCAGCTGTAGATCTTAGCCACTTTTTAAAAGAAAAGAGG
GGACTGGAAGGGCTAATTCACTCCCAACGAAGACAAGATATCCTTGATCTGTGGATCTACCACACACAAG
GCTACTTCCCTGATTAGCAGAACTACACACCAGGGCCAGGGGTCAGATATCCACTGACCTTTGGATGGTG
CTACAAGCTAGTACCAGTTGAGCCAGATAAGGTAGAAGAGGCCAATAAAGGAGAGAACACCAGCTTGTTA
CACCCTGTGAGCCTGCATGGGATGGATGACCCGGAGAGAGAAGTGTTAGAGTGGAGGTTTGACAGCCGCC
TAGCATTTCATCACGTGGCCCGAGAGCTGCATCCGGAGTACTTCAAGAACTGCTGATATCGAGCTTGCTA
CAAGGGACTTTCCGCTGGGGACTTTCCAGGGAGGCGTGGCCTGGGCGGGACTGGGGAGTGGCGAGCCCTC
AGATCCTGCATATAAGCAGCTGCTTTTTGCCTGTACTGGGTCTCTCTGGTTAGACCAGATCTGAGCCTGG
GAGCTCTCTGGCTAACTAGGGAACCCACTGCTTAAGCCTCAATAAAGCTTGCCTTGAGTGCTTCAAGTAG
TGTGTGCCCGTCTGTTGTGTGACTCTGGTAACTAGAGATCCCTCAGACCCTTTTAGTCAGTGTGGAAAAT
CTCTAGCAGTAGTAGTTCATGTCATCTTATTATTCAGTATTTATAACTTGCAAAGAAATGAATATCAGAG
AGTGAGAGGCCTTGACATTGCTAGCGTTTACCGTCGACCTCTAGCTAGAGCTTGGCGTAATCATGGTCAT
AGCTGTTTCCTGTGTGAAATTGTTATCCGCTCACAATTCCACACAACATACGAGCCGGAAGCATAAAGTG
TAAAGCCTGGGGTGCCTAATGAGTGAGCTAACTCACATTAATTGCGTTGCGCTCACTGCCCGCTTTCCAG
TCGGGAAACCTGTCGTGCCAGCTGCATTAATGAATCGGCCAACGCGCGGGGAGAGGCGGTTTGCGTATTG
GGCGCTCTTCCGCTTCCTCGCTCACTGACTCGCTGCGCTCGGTCGTTCGGCTGCGGCGAGCGGTATCAGC
TCACTCAAAGGCGGTAATACGGTTATCCACAGAATCAGGGGATAACGCAGGAAAGAACATGTGAGCAAAA
GGCCAGCAAAAGGCCAGGAACCGTAAAAAGGCCGCGTTGCTGGCGTTTTTCCATAGGCTCCGCCCCCCTG
ACGAGCATCACAAAAATCGACGCTCAAGTCAGAGGTGGCGAAACCCGACAGGACTATAAAGATACCAGGC
GTTTCCCCCTGGAAGCTCCCTCGTGCGCTCTCCTGTTCCGACCCTGCCGCTTACCGGATACCTGTCCGCC
TTTCTCCCTTCGGGAAGCGTGGCGCTTTCTCATAGCTCACGCTGTAGGTATCTCAGTTCGGTGTAGGTCG
TTCGCTCCAAGCTGGGCTGTGTGCACGAACCCCCCGTTCAGCCCGACCGCTGCGCCTTATCCGGTAACTA
TCGTCTTGAGTCCAACCCGGTAAGACACGACTTATCGCCACTGGCAGCAGCCACTGGTAACAGGATTAGC
AGAGCGAGGTATGTAGGCGGTGCTACAGAGTTCTTGAAGTGGTGGCCTAACTACGGCTACACTAGAAGAA
CAGTATTTGGTATCTGCGCTCTGCTGAAGCCAGTTACCTTCGGAAAAAGAGTTGGTAGCTCTTGATCCGG
CAAACAAACCACCGCTGGTAGCGGTGGTTTTTTTGTTTGCAAGCAGCAGATTACGCGCAGAAAAAAAGGA
TCTCAAGAAGATCCTTTGATCTTTTCTACGGGGTCTGACGCTCAGTGGAACGAAAACTCACGTTAAGGGA
TTTTGGTCATGAGATTATCAAAAAGGATCTTCACCTAGATCCTTTTAAATTAAAAATGAAGTTTTAAATC
AATCTAAAGTATATATGAGTAAACTTGGTCTGACAGTTACCAATGCTTAATCAGTGAGGCACCTATCTCA
GCGATCTGTCTATTTCGTTCATCCATAGTTGCCTGACTCCCCGTCGTGTAGATAACTACGATACGGGAGG
GCTTACCATCTGGCCCCAGTGCTGCAATGATACCGCGAGACCCACGCTCACCGGCTCCAGATTTATCAGC
AATAAACCAGCCAGCCGGAAGGGCCGAGCGCAGAAGTGGTCCTGCAACTTTATCCGCCTCCATCCAGTCT
ATTAATTGTTGCCGGGAAGCTAGAGTAAGTAGTTCGCCAGTTAATAGTTTGCGCAACGTTGTTGCCATTG
CTACAGGCATCGTGGTGTCACGCTCGTCGTTTGGTATGGCTTCATTCAGCTCCGGTTCCCAACGATCAAG
GCGAGTTACATGATCCCCCATGTTGTGCAAAAAAGCGGTTAGCTCCTTCGGTCCTCCGATCGTTGTCAGA
AGTAAGTTGGCCGCAGTGTTATCACTCATGGTTATGGCAGCACTGCATAATTCTCTTACTGTCATGCCAT
CCGTAAGATGCTTTTCTGTGACTGGTGAGTACTCAACCAAGTCATTCTGAGAATAGTGTATGCGGCGACC
GAGTTGCTCTTGCCCGGCGTCAATACGGGATAATACCGCGCCACATAGCAGAACTTTAAAAGTGCTCATC
ATTGGAAAACGTTCTTCGGGGCGAAAACTCTCAAGGATCTTACCGCTGTTGAGATCCAGTTCGATGTAAC
CCACTCGTGCACCCAACTGATCTTCAGCATCTTTTACTTTCACCAGCGTTTCTGGGTGAGCAAAAACAGG
AAGGCAAAATGCCGCAAAAAAGGGAATAAGGGCGACACGGAAATGTTGAATACTCATACTCTTCCTTTTT
CAATATTATTGAAGCATTTATCAGGGTTATTGTCTCATGAGCGGATACATATTTGAATGTATTTAGAAAA
ATAAACAAATAGGGGTTCCGCGCACATTTCCCCGAAAAGTGCCACCTGACGTCGACGGATCGGGAGATCA
ACTTGTTTATTGCAGCTTATAATGGTTACAAATAAAGCAATAGCATCACAAATTTCACAAATAAAGCATT
TTTTTCACTGCATTCTAGTTGTGGTTTGTCCAAACTCATCAATGTATCTTATCATGTCTGGATCAACTGG
ATAACTCAAGCTAACCAAAATCATCCCAAACTTCCCACCCCATACCCTATTACCACTGCCAATTACCTGT
GGTTTCATTTACTCTAAACCTGTGATTCCTCTGAATTATTTTCATTTTAAAGAAATTGTATTTGTTAAAT
ATGTACTACAAACTTAGTAGT
Features (pLannotate 1.2.2; 26 found; start..end, strand, type, name):
    377..634     +  LTR            5' LTR (truncated): truncated 5' long terminal repeat (LTR) from HIV-1
    681..806     +  misc_feature   HIV-1 Ψ: packaging signal of human immunodeficiency virus type 1
    790..1128    +  CDS            HIV-1 gag (fragment): gag protein from human immunodeficiency virus 1; gag
   1303..1536    +  misc_feature   RRE: The Rev response element (RRE) of HIV-1 allows for Rev-dependent mRNA export from the nucleus to the cytoplasm.
   1913..2013    +  CDS            Rev (fragment): human immunodeficiency virus 1 (HIV-1) Rev protein; rev; enhances nuclear export of unspliced and incompletely spliced viral mRNAs
   2028..2143    +  misc_feature   cPPT/CTS: central polypurine tract and central termination sequence of HIV-1 (lacking the first T)
   2201..2504    +  enhancer       CMV enhancer: human cytomegalovirus immediate early enhancer
   2505..2708    +  promoter       CMV promoter: human cytomegalovirus (CMV) immediate early promoter
   2824..2848    +  protein_bind   attB1: mutant version of attB; recombination site for the Gateway® BP reaction BP Clonase™
   2869..3588    +  CDS            EGFP: the original enhanced GFP (Yang et al., 1996) mammalian codon-optimized
   3605..3629    -  protein_bind   attB2: mutant version of attB; recombination site for the Gateway® BP reaction BP Clonase™
   3634..3652    -  misc_feature   MCS (fragment): pBluescript multiple cloning site
   3772..4234    +  misc_feature   IRES: internal ribosome entry site (IRES) of the encephalomyocarditis virus (EMCV)
   4267..4864    +  CDS            PuroR (fragment): puromycin N-acetyltransferase; pac from Streptomyces alboniger; confers resistance to puromycin
   4880..5468    +  misc_feature   WPRE: woodchuck hepatitis virus posttranscriptional regulatory element
   5485..6003    +  CDS            nef (fragment): NEF_HV1BR - Experimental evidence at protein level: Swiss-Prot protein existence level 1. Extracellular Nef protein targets CD4(+) T-lymphocytes for apoptosis by interacting with CXCR4 surface receptors (PubMed:14990729). From Human immunodeficiency virus type 1 group M subtype B (isolate BRU/LAI) (HIV-1).
   6051..6308    +  LTR            5' LTR (truncated): truncated 5' long terminal repeat (LTR) from HIV-1
   6460..6476    -  protein_bind   lac operator: The lac repressor binds to the lac operator to inhibit transcription in E. coli. This inhibition can be relieved by adding lactose or isopropyl-β-D-thiogalactopyranoside (IPTG). lac repressor encoded by lacI
   6484..6514    -  promoter       lac promoter: promoter for the E. coli lac operon
   6529..6550    -  protein_bind   CAP binding site: CAP binding activates transcription in the presence of cAMP. E. coli catabolite activator protein
   6563..6655    -  CDS            lacI (fragment): lac repressor; lacI; The lac repressor binds to the lac operator to inhibit transcription in E. coli. This inhibition can be relieved by adding lactose or isopropyl-β-D-thiogalactopyranoside (IPTG).
   6838..7426    -  rep_origin     ori: high-copy-number ColE1/pMB1/pBR322/pUC origin of replication
   7597..8457    -  CDS            AmpR: β-lactamase; bla; confers resistance to ampicillin, carbenicillin, and related antibiotics
   8458..8562    -  promoter       AmpR promoter: bla
   8610..8744    +  polyA_signal   SV40 poly(A) signal: SV40 polyadenylation signal
   8911..329     +  CDS            nef (fragment) (across the origin): NEF_HV1BR - Experimental evidence at protein level: Swiss-Prot protein existence level 1. Extracellular Nef protein targets CD4(+) T-lymphocytes for apoptosis by interacting with CXCR4 surface receptors (PubMed:14990729). From Human immunodeficiency virus type 1 group M subtype B (isolate BRU/LAI) (HIV-1).
