[The description below was written by a language model from this plasmid's Addgene catalogue record and pLannotate feature annotations shown in this document.]
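Description:
pLVX-EGFP-IRES-puro is an HIV-1-based lentiviral transfer vector for mammalian expression of EGFP together with a puromycin resistance marker. It was made by Gateway recombination of an EGFP entry clone into the pLVX-GWE-IRES-puro destination backbone. In bacteria it is maintained through a high-copy ColE1/pUC-type origin and selected with ampicillin via the β-lactamase gene. The catalogue lists a total size of 8,958 bp, whereas the sequenced record used for annotation is 8,911 nt.

The viral portion is flanked by two HIV-1 LTR elements, both labelled by the annotation software as truncated 5' LTRs, each preceded by a nef-derived fragment. Between them lie the Ψ packaging signal with an adjoining gag fragment, the Rev response element for Rev-dependent nuclear export of the genomic RNA, and the cPPT/CTS, which generally improves transduction. Packaging functions are not encoded on the plasmid and must be supplied in trans.

The internal expression cassette uses the CMV enhancer and immediate early promoter to drive a single bicistronic transcript. The untagged, wild-type 720 bp EGFP coding sequence sits between attB1 and attB2 sites left by the Gateway reaction. It is followed by an EMCV IRES that permits cap-independent translation of puromycin N-acetyltransferase. Puromycin-resistant cells should therefore also express the fluorescent protein. A WPRE downstream of the resistance gene enhances transcript stability and expression.

The stated purpose is mammalian expression of EGFP with puromycin selection. This makes the construct suited to generating stably fluorescent cell populations, for example as a matched control for other genes cloned into the same backbone, although the record does not spell out that use.
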