Addgene plasmid #128652: pLVX-EGFP-IRES-puro
Purpose: mammalian expression of EGFP with puromycin selection
Depositing lab: Robert Sobol. Depositing organization: University of Pittsburgh (University, School of Medicine, and Cancer Institute). Publication: HSP90 regulates DNA repair via the interaction between XRCC1 and DNA polymerase beta. Fang Q, Inanc B, Schamus S, Wang XH, Wei L, Brown AR, Svilar D, Sugrue KF, Goellner EM, Zeng X, Yates NA, Lan L, Vens C, Sobol RW. Nat Commun. 2014 Nov 26;5:5513. doi: 10.1038/ncomms6513. PubMed 25423885.
Backbone
  Vector backbone: pLVX-GWE-IRES-puro
  Backbone size w/o insert (bp): 8247
  Total vector size (bp): 8958
  Vector type: Mammalian Expression, Lentiviral
  Selectable markers: Puromycin
Growth in bacteria
  Bacterial resistance: Ampicillin, 100 μg/mL
  Growth temperature: 37°C
  Growth strain: NEB Stable
  Copy number: Unknown
Gene/Insert
  Gene/Insert name: EGFP (alt name: N/A)
  Insert size (bp): 720
  Mutation: Wild type
  GenBank ID: NC_025025.1
  Promoter: CMV
  Tag / fusion protein: N/A
  Cloning method: Gateway Cloning
  Sequencing primers: 5′ M13 forward for pENTR vector; 3′ M13 reverse for pENTR vector
Terms and licenses: Academic/Nonprofit Terms; Industry Terms: Not Available to Industry
How to cite: pLVX-EGFP-IRES-puro was a gift from Robert Sobol (Addgene plasmid # 128652 ; http://n2t.net/addgene:128652 ; RRID:Addgene_128652)
